Addgene plasmid #63870: pSG 12-6
Purpose: Measurements of translational accuracy
Depositing lab: Albert Dahlberg. Depositing organization: Brown University. Publication: Mutations at U2555, a tRNA-protected base in 23S rRNA, affect translational fidelity. O'Connor M, Dahlberg AE. Proc Natl Acad Sci U S A. 1993 Oct 1;90(19):9214-8. PubMed 8415679.
Backbone
  Vector backbone: pACYC184
  Backbone size w/o insert (bp): 4500
  Vector type: Bacterial Expression
Growth in bacteria
  Bacterial resistance: Tetracycline, 10 μg/mL
  Growth temperature: 37°C
  Growth strain: DH5alpha
  Copy number: Low Copy
Gene/Insert
  Gene/Insert name: lacZ
  Species: Escherichia coli
  Insert size (bp): 3200
  Mutation: UAG near 5' end
  GenBank ID: NC_000913.3
  Entrez Gene: lacZ (a.k.a. b0344, ECK0341)
  Promoter: PtacI
  Cloning method: Restriction Enzyme; 5′ cloning site NaeI (destroyed during cloning); 3′ cloning site ScaI (destroyed during cloning)
  Sequencing primers: 5′ M13pUC-Rev
Resource information
  A portion of this plasmid was derived from a plasmid made by: Derived from pSG25
Terms and licenses: Academic/Nonprofit Terms; Industry Terms: Not Available to Industry
Depositor comments: This plasmid carries a UAG nonsense mutation near the 5' end of lacZ.
How to cite: pSG 12-6 was a gift from Albert Dahlberg (Addgene plasmid # 63870 ; http://n2t.net/addgene:63870 ; RRID:Addgene_63870)
