[The description below was written by a language model from this plasmid's Addgene catalogue record.]
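Description:
pSG 12-6 is a low-copy bacterial expression plasmid built on the pACYC184 backbone (about 4.5 kb without insert) and selected with tetracycline. pACYC184 replicates from the p15A origin, which is compatible with ColE1-type plasmids, so reporters of this kind can generally be maintained in the same cell as a second plasmid. The record does not state whether that arrangement was used here. No feature table accompanies the entry, so the exact layout of backbone elements is not documented beyond the catalogue fields. The insert was placed between NaeI and ScaI sites, both of which were destroyed during cloning, and part of the plasmid derives from an earlier construct, pSG25.

The payload is the Escherichia coli lacZ gene (roughly 3.2 kb), encoding β-galactosidase and expressed from the PtacI promoter, a strong hybrid trp/lac promoter. The coding sequence carries a UAG (amber) nonsense mutation near its 5′ end. Normal termination at this codon yields only a short, inactive product, and full-length active enzyme is made only when the ribosome reads through the stop codon. β-Galactosidase activity therefore gives a quantitative readout of UAG readthrough.

The stated purpose is measurement of translational accuracy. The associated work concerns how 23S rRNA mutations affect translational fidelity, consistent with using this reporter to compare stop codon readthrough between cells with wild-type and altered translational machinery.
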