>Addgene plasmid #63870 | pSG 12-6 | addgene partial sequence | sequence record 108853 | Tet-F 5'-GGCAGGTAGATGACGACCAT-3'
CAGCCTAACTTCGATCATTGGACCGCTGATCGTCACGGCGATTTATGCCGCCTCGGCGAGCACATGGAAC
GGGTTGGCATGGATTGTAGGCGCCGCCCTATACCTTGTCTGCCTCCCCGCGTTGCGTCGCGGTGCATGGA
GCCGGGCCACCTCGACCTGAATGGAAGCCGGCGGCACCTCGCTAACGGATTCACCACTCCAAGAATTGGA
GCCAATCAATTCTTGCGGAGAACTGTGAATGCGCAAACCAACCCTTGGCAGAACATATCCATCGCGTCCG
CCATCTCCAGCAGCCGCACGCGGCGCATCTCGGGCAGCGTTGGGTCCTGGCCACGGGTGCGCATGATCGT
GCTCCTGTCGTTGAGGACCCGGCTAGGCTGGCGGGGTTGCCTTACTGGTTAGCAGAATGAATCACCGATA
CGCGAGCGAACGTGAAGCGACTGCTGCTGCAAAACGTCTGCGACCTGAGCAACAACATGAATGGTCTTCG
GTTTCCGTGTTTCGTAAAGTCTGGAAACGCGGAAGTCCCCTACGTGCTGCTGAAGTTGCCCGCAACAGAG
AGTGGAACCAACCGGTGATACCACGATACTATGACTGAGAGTCAACGCCATGAGCGGCCTCATTTCTTAT
TCTGAGTTACAACAGTCCGCACCGCTGCCGGTAGCTCCTTCCGGTGGGCGCGGGGCATGACTATCGTCGC
CGCACTTATGACTGTCTTCTTTATCATGCAACTCGTA
