>Addgene plasmid #63870 | pSG 12-6 | addgene partial sequence | sequence record 110685 | LacZ-R 5'-GACAGTATCGGCCTCAGGAA-3'
AACCAGGCAAAGCGCCATTCGCCATTCAGGCTGCGCAACTGTTGGGAAGGGCGATCGGTGCGGGCCTCTT
CGCTATTACGCCAGCTGGCGAAAGGGGGATGTGCTGCAAGGCGATTAAGTTGGGTAACGCCAGGGTTTTC
CCAGTCACGACGTTGTAAAACGACGGCCAGTGAATTAGGGCCGGCCTAAACAAAGCTTAGCGTAATCATG
GTGAATTCTGTTTCCTGTGTGAAATTGTTATCCGCTCACAATTGTCGACATTATACGAGCCGATGATTAA
TTGTCAACACGGCCGACGCGCTGGGCTACGTCTTGCTGGCGTTCGCGACGCGAGGCTGGATGGCCTTCCC
CATTATGATTCTTCTCGCTTCCGGCGGCATCGGGATGCCCGCGTTGCAGGCCATGCTGTCCAGGCAGGTA
GATGACGACCATCAGGGACAGCTTCAAGGATCGCTCGCGGCTCTTACCAGCCTAACTTCGATCATTGGAC
CGCTGATCGTCACGGCGATTTATGCCGCCTCGGCGAGCACATGGAACGGGTTGGCATGGATTGTAGGCGC
CGCCCTATACCTTGTCTGCCTCCCCGCGTTGCGTCGCGGTGCATGGAGCCGGGCCACCTCGACCTGAATG
GAAGCCACTGC
